Addgene plasmid #48289: pET His6 Mocr TEV cloning vector with BioBrick polycistronic restriction sites (9O)
Purpose: (Empty Backbone)
Depositing lab: Scott Gradia. Depositing organization: University of California, Berkeley.
Backbone
  Vector backbone: pET
  Backbone size (bp): 5134
  Vector type: Bacterial Expression
  Tag / fusion protein: His6 (N terminal on backbone); Mocr (N terminal on backbone)
Growth in bacteria
  Bacterial resistance: Ampicillin, 100 μg/mL
  Growth temperature: 37°C
  Growth strain: XL1 Blue
  Copy number: Low Copy
Gene/Insert
  Gene/Insert name: None
Terms and licenses: Academic/Nonprofit Terms; Industry Terms: Not Available to Industry
Depositor comments: This plasmid is an empty vector to be used with a LIC cloning protocol. It has a TEV cleavable His6-Mocr fusion tag on the N-terminus. To clone into this vector, add LIC fusion tags to the 5' end of your PCR primers. Forward - 5'TACTTCCAATCCAATGCA3' Reverse - 5'TTATCCACTTCCAATGTTATTA3' Linearize the plasmid with SspI and gel purify. When digesting the DNA with T4 polymerase for LIC, use dCTP for insert and dGTP for vector. Series 9 vectors have BioBrick restriction sites to facilitate subcloning reactions to make polycistronic expression vectors. NotI, PacI, AsiSI, and SbfI are the restriction enzyme sites that flank your open reading frame. More information on this vector can be found through http://qb3.berkeley.edu/qb3/macrolab/
How to cite: pET His6 Mocr TEV cloning vector with BioBrick polycistronic restriction sites (9O) was a gift from Scott Gradia (Addgene plasmid # 48289 ; http://n2t.net/addgene:48289 ; RRID:Addgene_48289)
