[The description below was written by a language model from this plasmid's Addgene catalogue record and pLannotate feature annotations shown in this document.]
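Description:
pET His6 Mocr TEV cloning vector with BioBrick polycistronic restriction sites (9O) is an empty 5,134 bp pET-family bacterial expression backbone designed to receive an open reading frame by ligation-independent cloning (LIC). It is propagated in E. coli under ampicillin selection, with β-lactamase expressed from its own bla promoter. Replication relies on a ColE1/pMB1-type origin accompanied by the pBR322 bom region and the rop gene, consistent with the low copy number recorded. Two fragments of the tetracycline resistance gene and the tet promoter flank the expression cassette. These appear to be remnants of the pBR322 ancestry, interrupted by the cassette, rather than a functional marker.

The expression cassette runs from a T7 promoter and the phage T7 gene 10 ribosome binding site into an N-terminal 6xHis tag. This is followed by Mocr, annotated as the T7 Ocr protein, a DNA-mimic inhibitor of type I restriction enzymes that serves here as a fusion partner. Next come a TEV protease recognition site and, further downstream, the T7 terminator. The TEV site is annotated only as a fragment, and a short downstream match to a gene 10-derived solubility tag is probably an incidental annotation. No lac operator or lacI gene appears in the feature table.

The vector is linearised with SspI and treated with T4 polymerase to accept a PCR product carrying matching LIC overhangs, yielding a His6-Mocr-TEV-target fusion. The His tag allows affinity purification, and TEV cleavage can then remove the tag. As a series 9 vector, it has NotI, PacI, AsiSI and SbfI sites flanking the open reading frame. These allow BioBrick-style subcloning of cassettes together into polycistronic constructs for co-expressing several proteins.
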