Features (pLannotate 1.2.2; 16 found; start..end, strand, type, name):
    104..208     +  promoter       AmpR promoter: bla
    209..1069    +  CDS            AmpR: β-lactamase; bla; confers resistance to ampicillin, carbenicillin, and related antibiotics
   1240..1828    +  rep_origin     ori: high-copy-number ColE1/pMB1/pBR322/pUC origin of replication
   2019..2157    -  misc_feature   bom: basis of mobility region from pBR322
   2259..2450    -  CDS            rop: Rop protein, which maintains plasmids at low copy number; rop
   2467..2847    +  CDS            YPB1_ECOLX: Protein predicted: Swiss-Prot protein existence level 4. From Escherichia coli.
   3089..3989    -  CDS            TcR (fragment): tetracycline efflux protein; tet; confers resistance to tetracycline
   4011..4029    +  promoter       T7 promoter: promoter for bacteriophage T7 RNA polymerase
   4106..4128    +  RBS            RBS: efficient ribosome binding site from bacteriophage T7 gene 10 (Olins and Rangwala, 1989)
   4148..4165    +  CDS            6xHis: 6xHis affinity tag
   4172..4519    +  CDS            OCR_BPT7: Experimental evidence at protein level: Swiss-Prot protein existence level 1. Prevents both degradation and modification of T7 DNA by the host restriction-modification complex (PubMed:32039758, PubMed:1095770). Structural mimic of the phosphate backbone of B-form DNA that binds to and completely occupies the DNA-binding sites of all known families of the complex type I DNA restriction enzymes (PubMed:12235377, PubMed:32483229). Thereby, inhibits the restriction endonuclease activity and protects the phage genome as it penetrates into host cytoplasm (PubMed:12235377, PubMed:32483229). Inhibits
   4535..4551    +  CDS            TEV site (fragment): tobacco etch virus (TEV) protease recognition and cleavage site
   4627..4676    +  CDS            SET1 (fragment): solubility-enhancement tag derived from T7 phage gene 10B
   4684..4731    +  terminator     T7 terminator: transcription terminator for bacteriophage T7 RNA polymerase
   4757..5049    -  CDS            TcR (fragment): tetracycline efflux protein; tet; confers resistance to tetracycline
   5097..5125    -  promoter       tet promoter: E. coli promoter for tetracycline efflux protein gene
>Addgene plasmid #48289 | pET His6 Mocr TEV cloning vector with BioBrick polycistronic restriction sites (9O) | depositor full sequence | sequence record 69771 | Full Sequence
TTCTTGAAGACGAAAGGGCCTCGTGATACGCCTATTTTTATAGGTTAATGTCATGATAATAATGGTTTCT
TAGACGTCAGGTGGCACTTTTCGGGGAAATGTGCGCGGAACCCCTATTTGTTTATTTTTCTAAATACATT
CAAATATGTATCCGCTCATGAGACAATAACCCTGATAAATGCTTCAATAACATTGAAAAAGGAAGAGTAT
GAGTATTCAACATTTCCGTGTCGCCCTTATTCCCTTTTTTGCGGCATTTTGCCTTCCTGTTTTTGCTCAC
CCAGAAACGCTGGTGAAAGTAAAAGATGCTGAAGATCAGTTGGGTGCACGAGTGGGTTACATCGAACTGG
ATCTCAACAGCGGTAAGATCCTTGAGAGTTTTCGCCCCGAAGAACGTTTTCCAATGATGAGCACTTTTAA
AGTTCTGCTATGTGGCGCGGTATTATCCCGTGTTGACGCCGGGCAAGAGCAACTCGGTCGCCGCATACAC
TATTCTCAGAATGACTTGGTTGAGTACTCACCAGTCACAGAAAAGCATCTTACGGATGGCATGACAGTAA
GAGAATTATGCAGTGCTGCCATAACCATGAGTGATAACACTGCGGCCAACTTACTTCTGACAACGATCGG
AGGACCGAAGGAGCTAACCGCTTTTTTGCACAACATGGGGGATCATGTAACTCGCCTTGATCGTTGGGAA
CCGGAGCTGAATGAAGCCATACCAAACGACGAGCGTGACACCACGATGCCTGCAGCAATGGCAACAACGT
TGCGCAAACTATTAACTGGCGAACTACTTACTCTAGCTTCCCGGCAACAATTAATAGACTGGATGGAGGC
GGATAAAGTTGCAGGACCACTTCTGCGCTCGGCCCTTCCGGCTGGCTGGTTTATTGCTGATAAATCTGGA
GCCGGTGAGCGTGGGTCTCGCGGTATCATTGCAGCACTGGGGCCAGATGGTAAGCCCTCCCGTATCGTAG
TTATCTACACGACGGGGAGTCAGGCAACTATGGATGAACGAAATAGACAGATCGCTGAGATAGGTGCCTC
ACTGATTAAGCATTGGTAACTGTCAGACCAAGTTTACTCATATATACTTTAGATTGATTTAAAACTTCAT
TTTTAATTTAAAAGGATCTAGGTGAAGATCCTTTTTGATAATCTCATGACCAAAATCCCTTAACGTGAGT
TTTCGTTCCACTGAGCGTCAGACCCCGTAGAAAAGATCAAAGGATCTTCTTGAGATCCTTTTTTTCTGCG
CGTAATCTGCTGCTTGCAAACAAAAAAACCACCGCTACCAGCGGTGGTTTGTTTGCCGGATCAAGAGCTA
CCAACTCTTTTTCCGAAGGTAACTGGCTTCAGCAGAGCGCAGATACCAAATACTGTCCTTCTAGTGTAGC
CGTAGTTAGGCCACCACTTCAAGAACTCTGTAGCACCGCCTACATACCTCGCTCTGCTAATCCTGTTACC
AGTGGCTGCTGCCAGTGGCGATAAGTCGTGTCTTACCGGGTTGGACTCAAGACGATAGTTACCGGATAAG
GCGCAGCGGTCGGGCTGAACGGGGGGTTCGTGCACACAGCCCAGCTTGGAGCGAACGACCTACACCGAAC
TGAGATACCTACAGCGTGAGCTATGAGAAAGCGCCACGCTTCCCGAAGGGAGAAAGGCGGACAGGTATCC
GGTAAGCGGCAGGGTCGGAACAGGAGAGCGCACGAGGGAGCTTCCAGGGGGAAACGCCTGGTATCTTTAT
AGTCCTGTCGGGTTTCGCCACCTCTGACTTGAGCGTCGATTTTTGTGATGCTCGTCAGGGGGGCGGAGCC
TATGGAAAAACGCCAGCAACGCGGCCTTTTTACGGTTCCTGGCCTTTTGCTGGCCTTTTGCTCACATGTT
CTTTCCTGCGTTATCCCCTGATTCTGTGGATAACCGTATTACCGCCTTTGAGTGAGCTGATACCGCTCGC
CGCAGCCGAACGACCGAGCGCAGCGAGTCAGTGAGCGAGGAAGCGGAAGAGGCGCGCCATGCGGTATTTT
CTCCTTACGCATCTGTGCGGTATTTCACACCGCATATATGGTGCACTCTCAGTACAATCTGCTCTGATGC
CGCATAGTTAAGCCAGTATACACTCCGCTATCGCTACGTGACTGGGTCATGGCTGCGCCCCGACACCCGC
CAACACCCGCTGACGCGCCCTGACGGGCTTGTCTGCTCCCGGCATCCGCTTACAGACAAGCTGTGACCGT
CTCCGGGAGCTGCATGTGTCAGAGGTTTTCACCGTCATCACCGAAACGCGCGAGGCAGCTGCGGTAAAGC
TCATCAGCGTGGTCGTGAAGCGATTCACAGATGTCTGCCTGTTCATCCGCGTCCAGCTCGTTGAGTTTCT
CCAGAAGCGTTAATGTCTGGCTTCTGATAAAGCGGGCCATGTTAAGGGCGGTTTTTTCCTGTTTGGTCAC
TGATGCCTCCGTGTAAGGGGGATTTCTGTTCATGGGGGTAATGATACCGATGAAACGAGAGAGGATGCTC
ACGATACGGGTTACTGATGATGAACATGCCCGGTTACTGGAACGTTGTGAGGGTAAACAACTGGCGGTAT
GGATGCGGCGGGACCAGAGAAAAATCACTCAGGGTCAATGCCAGCGCTTCGTTAATACAGATGTAGGTGT
TCCACAGGGTAGCCAGCAGCATCCTGCGATGCAGATCCGGAACATAATGGTGCAGGGCGCTGACTTCCGC
GTTTCCAGACTTTACGAAACACGGAAACCGAAGACCATTCATGTTGTTGCTCAGGTCGCAGACGTTTTGC
AGCAGCAGTCGCTTCACGTTCGCTCGCGTATCGGTGATTCATTCTGCTAACCAGTAAGGCAACCCCGCCA
GCCTAGCCGGGTCCTCAACGACAGGAGCACGATCATGCGCACCCGTGGCCAGGACCCAACGCTGCCCGAG
ATGCGCCGCGTGCGGCTGCTGGAGATGGCGGACGCGATGGATATGTTCTGCCAAGGGTTGGTTTGCGCAT
TCACAGTTCTCCGCAAGAATTGATTGGCTCCAATTCTTGGAGTGGTGAATCCGTTAGCGAGGTGCCGCCG
GCTTCCATTCAGGTCGAGGTGGCCCGGCTCCATGCACCGCGACGCAACGCGGGGAGGCAGACAAGGTATA
GGGCGGCGCCTACAATCCATGCCAACCCGTTCCATGTGCTCGCCGAGGCGGCATAAATCGCCGTGACGAT
CAGCGGTCCAGTGATCGAAGTTAGGCTGGTAAGAGCCGCGAGCGATCCTTGAAGCTGTCCCTGATGGTCG
TCATCTACCTGCCTGGACAGCATGGCCTGCAACGCGGGCATCCCGATGCCGCCGGAAGCGAGAAGAATCA
TAATGGGGAAGGCCATCCAGCCTCGCGTCGCGAACGCCAGCAAGACGTAGCCCAGCGCGTCGGCCGCCAT
GCCGGCGATAATGGCCTGCTTCTCGCCGAAACGTTTGGTGGCGGGACCAGTGACGAAGGCTTGAGCGAGG
GCGTGCAAGATTCCGAATACCGCAAGCGACAGGCCGATCATCGTCGCGCTCCAGCGAAAGCGGTCCTCGC
CGAAAATGACCCAGAGCGCTGCCGGCACCTGTCCTACGAGTTGCATGATAAAGAAGACAGTCATAAGTGC
GGCGACGATAGTCATGCCCCGCGCCCACCGGAAGGAGCTGACTGGGTTGAAGGCTCTCAAGGGCATCGGT
CGACGCTCTCCCTTATGCGACTCCTGCATTAGGAAGCAGCCCAGTAGTAGGTTGAGGCCGTTGAGCACCG
CCGCCGCAAGGAATGGTGCATGCAAGGAGATGGCGCCCAACAGTCCCCCGGCCACGGGGCCTGCCACCAT
ACCCACGCCGAAACAAGCGCTCATGAGCCCGAAGTGGCGAGCCCGATCTTCCCCATCGGTGATGTCGGCG
ATATAGGCGCCAGCAACCGCACCTGTGGCGCCGGTGATGCCGGCCACGATGCGTCCGGCGTAGAGGATCG
AGATCTCGATCCCGCGAAATTAATACGACTCACTATAGGGAGACCACAACGGTTTCCCTCTAGTGCCGGC
TCCGGAGAGCTCTTTAATGCGGCCGCTTAATTAACTAGAAATAATTTTGTTTAACTTTAAGAAGGAGATA
TACATATGAAATCTTCTCACCATCACCATCACCATGGTTCTTCTATGAGCAACATGACATACAATAATGT
TTTCGACCACGCGTACGAAATGCTTAAGGAGAACATCCGTTATGATGACATACGGGATACAGATGACCTT
CACGACGCAATTCATATGGCCGCCGATAATGCCGTCCCTCACTATTATGCCGATATTCGGTCAGTTATGG
CATCTGAAGGTATTGATCTGGAATTTGAGGATAGTGGCCTCATGCCAGATACGAAGGACGACATCAGAAT
TCTGCAAGCGCGGATCTACGAACAACTTACCATCGATTTATGGGAAGATGCGGAAGATCTCCTGAATGAA
TACCTGGAAGAAGTGGAGGAGTATGAGGAAGATGAAGAGGGGACGGGGATCGAGGAAAACCTGTACTTCC
AATCCAATATTGGAAGTGGATAACGGATCGCGATCGCCCTGCAGGCCGGCCGGTACCACGCGTGCGCGCT
GATCCGGCTGCTAACAAAGCCCGAAAGGAAGCTGAGTTGGCTGCTGCCACCGCTGAGCAATAACTAGCAT
AACCCCTTGGGGCCTCTAAACGGGTCTTGAGGGGTTTTTTGCTGAAAGGAGGAACTATATCCGGATATCC
ACAGGACGGGTGTGGTCGCCATGATCGCGTAGTCGATAGTGGCTCCAAGTAGCGAAGCGAGCAGGACTGG
GCGGCGGCCAAAGCGGTCGGACAGTGCTCCGAGAACGGGTGCGCATAGAAATTGCATCAACGCATATAGC
GCTAGCAGCACGCCATAGTGACTGGCGATGCTGTCGGAATGGACGATATCCCGCAAGAGGCCCGGCAGTA
CCGGCATAACCAAGCCTATGCCTACAGCATCCAGGGTGACGGTGCCGAGGATGACGATGAGCGCATTGTT
AGATTTCATACACGGTGCCTGACTGCGTTAGCAATTTAACTGTGATAAACTACCGCATTAAAGCTTATCG
ATGATAAGCTGTCAAACATGAGAA
