>Addgene plasmid #48289 | pET His6 Mocr TEV cloning vector with BioBrick polycistronic restriction sites (9O) | addgene partial sequence | sequence record 71650 | pBRrevBam 5'-GGTGATGTCGGCGATATAGG-3'
GCGCCGGTGATGCCGGCCACGATGCGTCCGGCGTAGAGGATCGAGATCTCGATCCCGCGAAATTAATACG
ACTCACTATAGGGAGACCACAACGGTTTCCCTCTAGTGCCGGCTCCGGAGAGCTCTTTAATGCGGCCGCT
TAATTAACTAGAAATAATTTTGTTTAACTTTAAGAAGGAGATATACATATGAAATCTTCTCACCATCACC
ATCACCATGGTTCTTCTATGAGCAACATGACATACAATAATGTTTTCGACCACGCGTACGAAATGCTTAA
GGAGAACATCCGTTATGATGACATACGGGATACAGATGACCTTCACGACGCAATTCATATGGCCGCCGAT
AATGCCGTCCCTCACTATTATGCCGATATTCGGTCAGTTATGGCATCTGAAGGTATTGATCTGGAATTTG
AGGATAGTGGCCTCATGCCAGATACGAAGGACGACATCAGAATTCTGCAAGCGCGGATCTACGAACAACT
TACCATCGATTTATGGGAAGATGCGGAAGATCTCCTGAATGAATACCTGGAAGAAGTGGAGGAGTATGAG
GAAGATGAAGAGGGGACGGGGATCGAGGAAAACCTGTACTTCCAATCCAATATTGGAAGTGGATAACGGA
TCGCGATCGCCCTGCAGGCCGGCCGGTACCACGCGTGCGCGCTGATCCGGCTGCTAACAAAGCCCGAAAG
GAAGCTGAGTTGGCTGCTGCCACCGCTGAGCAATAACTAGCATAACCCCTTGGGGCCTCTAAACGGGTCT
TGAGGGGTTTTTTGCTGAAAGGAGGAACTATATCCGGATATCCACAGGACGGGTGTGGTCGCCATGATCG
CGTAGTCGATAGTGGCTCCAAGTAGCGAAGCGAGCAGGACTGGGCGGCGGCCAA
